Addgene plasmid #58255: pAdSh.U6.gRNAGFP
Purpose: U6 promoter-driven single guide RNA complementary to eGFP
Depositing lab: Manuel Goncalves. Depositing organization: Leiden University Medical Center. Publication: Adenoviral vector delivery of RNA-guided CRISPR/Cas9 nuclease complexes induces targeted mutagenesis in a diverse array of human cells. Maggio I, Holkers M, Liu J, Janssen JM, Chen X, Goncalves MA. Sci Rep. 2014 May 29;4:5105. doi: 10.1038/srep05105. PubMed 24870050.
Backbone
  Vector backbone: pBR322-derived pAdEasy plasmid
  Backbone size w/o insert (bp): 7043
  Total vector size (bp): 7409
  Vector type: Mammalian Expression, Adenoviral, CRISPR
  Selectable markers: Neomycin (select with G418)
Growth in bacteria
  Bacterial resistance: Kanamycin, 50 μg/mL
  Growth temperature: 37°C
  Growth strain: DH5alpha
  Copy number: Low Copy
Gene/Insert
  Gene/Insert name: U6.gRNAGFP cassette
  Species: Synthetic
  Insert size (bp): 366
Resource information
  A portion of this plasmid was derived from a plasmid made by: RNA-guided human genome engineering via Cas9. Mali P, Yang L, Esvelt KM, Aach J, Guell M, DiCarlo JE, Norville JE, Church GM. Science. 2013 Feb 15;339(6121):823-6
Terms and licenses: Academic/Nonprofit Terms; Industry Terms: Not Available to Industry
How to cite: pAdSh.U6.gRNAGFP was a gift from Manuel Goncalves (Addgene plasmid # 58255 ; http://n2t.net/addgene:58255 ; RRID:Addgene_58255)
