[The description below was written by a language model from this plasmid's Addgene catalogue record and pLannotate feature annotations shown in this document.]
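Description:
pAdSh.U6.gRNAGFP is an adenoviral shuttle plasmid of the AdEasy system, built on a pBR322-derived backbone and carrying a CRISPR guide RNA expression cassette. It is about 7.4 kb (the catalogue lists 7,409 bp and the deposited sequence runs to 7,423 nt). It replicates in E. coli from a ColE1/pBR322-type origin, is catalogued as low copy, and is selected with kanamycin through a Tn5-derived NeoR/KanR gene. The catalogue also lists neomycin/G418 as a selectable marker, although the feature table shows no eukaryotic promoter for that gene. An f1 origin, a bom fragment and remnants of β-lactamase and Tn5 transposase sequence are also annotated in the backbone.

The 366 bp synthetic insert consists of the human U6 RNA polymerase III promoter driving a single guide RNA. A 20-nt spacer complementary to eGFP, which the annotation software labelled as an mVenus fragment because of sequence similarity, is fused to the Streptococcus pyogenes Cas9 gRNA scaffold. Partial attB1 and attB2 sites flank the cassette, and the record notes that part of the plasmid derives from an earlier published gRNA vector. An SV40 polyadenylation signal lies downstream in the opposite orientation.

The cassette sits just after the left Ad5 inverted terminal repeat and Ψ packaging signal. It is followed by adenoviral sequence covering the IX and IVa2 genes, and then by E4 ORF fragments and the right ITR. In AdEasy-type shuttles, such regions serve as homology arms for recombination with an adenoviral backbone plasmid, which yields a full-length recombinant genome. The resulting vector particles deliver the eGFP-targeting guide to human cells. No Cas9 gene is present on this plasmid, so the nuclease must be supplied separately to induce targeted mutagenesis at eGFP reporter sequences.
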