Features (pLannotate 1.2.2; 21 found; start..end, strand, type, name):
      1..103     +  repeat_region  ITR: inverted terminal repeat of human adenovirus serotype 5 inverted
    191..341     +  misc_signal    Ad5 Ψ: packaging signal for adenovirus serotype 5
    461..480     +  protein_bind   attB1 (fragment): mutant version of attB; recombination site for the Gateway® BP reaction BP Clonase™
    532..772     +  promoter       U6 promoter: RNA polymerase III promoter for human U6 snRNA
    781..800     +  CDS            VN155(I152L) (fragment): improved N-terminal fragment of mVenus for use in bimolecular fluorescence complementation (BiFC) (Kodama and Hu, 2010)
    801..876     +  misc_RNA       gRNA scaffold: guide RNA scaffold for the Streptococcus pyogenes CRISPR/Cas9 system
    888..909     -  protein_bind   attB2 (fragment): mutant version of attB; recombination site for the Gateway® BP reaction BP Clonase™
    978..1099    -  polyA_signal   SV40 poly(A) signal: SV40 polyadenylation signal
   1122..1190    -  CDS            large T antigen (fragment): large T antigen from SV40 (simian virus 40)
   1290..1709    +  CDS            IX: CAP9_ADE05 - Experimental evidence at protein level: Swiss-Prot protein existence level 1. Structural component of the virion that acts as a cement protein on the capsid exterior and forms triskelion structures consisting of three molecules that stabilize three hexon trimers at the center of each icosahedral facet and fixes the peripentonal hexons. Dispensable for assembly. During virus entry, recruits the anterograde motor kinesin-1 to the capsid docked at the nuclear pore complex thereby subjecting the docked capsid to a pulling force. The resulting tension leads to capsid disruption, disper
   1775..3109    -  CDS            IVa2: PKG1_ADE05 - Experimental evidence at protein level: Swiss-Prot protein existence level 1. Component of the packaging machinery which encapsidates the viral DNA into preformed capsids and transcriptional activator of the viral major late promoter (MLP). Binds, along with packaging proteins 2 and 3, to the specific packaging sequence on the left end of viral genomic DNA and displays ATPase activity thereby providing the power stroke of the packaging machinery. The activity of packaging protein IVa2 is stimulated by protein 33K which acts as a terminase. May be the protein that pumps DNA into th
   3482..3643    -  CDS            E4RF2_ADE02 (fragment): Protein predicted: Swiss-Prot protein existence level 4. From Human adenovirus C serotype 2 (HAdV-2) (Human adenovirus 2).
   3694..3870    -  CDS            E4RF1_ADE02 (fragment): Experimental evidence at protein level: Swiss-Prot protein existence level 1. May modulate tight-junctions functions of infected cells through interactions with PDZ proteins. E4 ORF1 has ben show for Adenovirus 9 to interact with protein involved in tight junction regulation. May play a role in mTOR activation by activating PI3- kinase, thus overriding cellular checkpoint for translation. From Human adenovirus C serotype 2 (HAdV-2) (Human adenovirus 2).
   3872..4060    -  CDS            E4RF1_ADE02 (fragment): Experimental evidence at protein level: Swiss-Prot protein existence level 1. May modulate tight-junctions functions of infected cells through interactions with PDZ proteins. E4 ORF1 has ben show for Adenovirus 9 to interact with protein involved in tight junction regulation. May play a role in mTOR activation by activating PI3- kinase, thus overriding cellular checkpoint for translation. From Human adenovirus C serotype 2 (HAdV-2) (Human adenovirus 2).
   4383..4485    -  repeat_region  ITR: inverted terminal repeat of human adenovirus serotype 5 inverted
   4505..4559    +  misc_feature   bom (fragment): basis of mobility region from pBR322
   4745..5333    -  rep_origin     ori: high-copy-number ColE1/pMB1/pBR322/pUC origin of replication
   5505..5819    -  CDS            bla(M) (fragment): β-lactamase lacking the signal sequence; bla(M); allows cytosolic expression of β-lactamase
   5864..6133    +  CDS            tnpA (fragment): TN5P_ECOLX - Also known as tnp. Experimental evidence at protein level: Swiss-Prot protein existence level 1. Mediates transposition of transposon Tn5 by a 'cut and paste' mechanism. First, the monomeric transposase binds the 19 bp inverted DNA repeats flanking the transposon. Then, dimerization of the DNA- bound transposase creates a synaptic DNA complex. After nicking of the first DNA strand, excision of the transposon proceeds through a series of intermediates. The transposase then mediates the insertion of the transposon at a new site by strand transfer. The activity of the wild- type tran
   6165..6959    +  CDS            NeoR/KanR: aminoglycoside phosphotransferase from Tn5; aph(3')-II (or nptII); confers resistance to neomycin, kanamycin, and G418 (Geneticin®)
   6969..7386    -  rep_origin     f1 ori (sequence partly withheld): f1 bacteriophage origin of replication; arrow indicates direction of (+) strand synthesis
>Addgene plasmid #58255 | pAdSh.U6.gRNAGFP | depositor full sequence | sequence record 89656 | pAdSh.U6.gRNAGFP sequence 7423 bps
CATCATCAATAATATACCTTATTTTGGATTGAAGCCAATATGATAATGAGGGGGTGGAGTTTGTGACGTG
GCGCGGGGCGTGGGAACGGGGCGGGTGACGTAGTAGTGTGGCGGAAGTGTGATGTTGCAAGTGTGGCGGA
ACACATGTAAGCGACGGATGTGGCAAAAGTGACGTTTTTGGTGTGCGCCGGTGTACACAGGAAGTGACAA
TTTTCGCGCGGTTTTAGGCGGATGTTGTAGTAAATTTGGGCGTAACCGAGTAAGATTTGGCCATTTTCGC
GGGAAAACTGAATAAGAGGAAGTGAAATCTGAATAATTTTGTGTTACTCATAGCGCGTAATACTGGTACC
GGTTGTTAACGTTAGCCGGCTACGTATACTCCGGAATATTAATAGGCCTAGGATGCATATGGCGGCCGCC
TGCAGCTGGCGCCATCGATACGCGTACGTCGAATTCGCCCTTTGTACAAAAAAGCAGGCTTTAAAGGAAC
CAATTCAGTCGACTGGATCCGGTACCAAGGTCGGGCAGGAAGAGGGCCTATTTCCCATGATTCCTTCATA
TTTGCATATACGATACAAGGCTGTTAGAGAGATAATTAGAATTAATTTGACTGTAAACACAAAGATATTA
GTACAAAATACGTGACGTAGAAAGTAATAATTTCTTGGGTAGTTTGCAGTTTTAAAATTATGTTTTAAAA
TGGACTATCATATGCTTACCGTAACTTGAAAGTATTTCGATTTCTTGGCTTTATATATCTTGTGGAAAGG
ACGAAACACCGGAGCGCACCATCTTCTTCAGTTTTAGAGCTAGAAATAGCAAGTTAAAATAAGGCTAGTC
CGTTATCAACTTGAAAAAGTGGCACCGAGTCGGTGCTTTTTTTCTAGACCCAGCTTTCTTGTACAAAGTT
GGCATTAAAGGGCGAATTCGACCGCGGACATGTACAGAGCTCGAGCGGCCGCTTCGAGCAGACATGATAA
GATACATTGATGAGTTTGGACAAACCACAACTAGAATGCAGTGAAAAAAATGCTTTATTTGTGAAATTTG
TGATGCTATTGCTTTATTTGTAACCATTATAAGCTGCAATAAACAAGTTAACAACAACAATTGCATTCAT
TTTATGTTTCAGGTTCAGGGGGAGGTGTGGGAGGTTTTTTAAAGCAAGTAAAACCTCTACAAATGTGGTA
AAATCGATAAGGATCTGGGCGTGGTTAAGGGTGGGAAAGAATATATAAGGTGGGGGTCTTATGTAGTTTT
GTATCTGTTTTGCAGCAGCCGCCGCCGCCATGAGCACCAACTCGTTTGATGGAAGCATTGTGAGCTCATA
TTTGACAACGCGCATGCCCCCATGGGCCGGGGTGCGTCAGAATGTGATGGGCTCCAGCATTGATGGTCGC
CCCGTCCTGCCCGCAAACTCTACTACCTTGACCTACGAGACCGTGTCTGGAACGCCGTTGGAGACTGCAG
CCTCCGCCGCCGCTTCAGCCGCTGCAGCCACCGCCCGCGGGATTGTGACTGACTTTGCTTTCCTGAGCCC
GCTTGCAAGCAGTGCAGCTTCCCGTTCATCCGCCCGCGATGACAAGTTGACGGCTCTTTTGGCACAATTG
GATTCTTTGACCCGGGAACTTAATGTCGTTTCTCAGCAGCTGTTGGATCTGCGCCAGCAGGTTTCTGCCC
TGAAGGCTTCCTCCCCTCCCAATGCGGTTTAAAACATAAATAAAAAACCAGACTCTGTTTGGATTTGGAT
CAAGCAAGTGTCTTGCTGTCTTTATTTAGGGGTTTTGCGCGCGCGGTAGGCCCGGGACCAGCGGTCTCGG
TCGTTGAGGGTCCTGTGTATTTTTTCCAGGACGTGGTAAAGGTGACTCTGGATGTTCAGATACATGGGCA
TAAGCCCGTCTCTGGGGTGGAGGTAGCACCACTGCAGAGCTTCATGCTGCGGGGTGGTGTTGTAGATGAT
CCAGTCGTAGCAGGAGCGCTGGGCGTGGTGCCTAAAAATGTCTTTCAGTAGCAAGCTGATTGCCAGGGGC
AGGCCCTTGGTGTAAGTGTTTACAAAGCGGTTAAGCTGGGATGGGTGCATACGTGGGGATATGAGATGCA
TCTTGGACTGTATTTTTAGGTTGGCTATGTTCCCAGCCATATCCCTCCGGGGATTCATGTTGTGCAGAAC
CACCAGCACAGTGTATCCGGTGCACTTGGGAAATTTGTCATGTAGCTTAGAAGGAAATGCGTGGAAGAAC
TTGGAGACGCCCTTGTGACCTCCAAGATTTTCCATGCATTCGTCCATAATGATGGCAATGGGCCCACGGG
CGGCGGCCTGGGCGAAGATATTTCTGGGATCACTAACGTCATAGTTGTGTTCCAGGATGAGATCGTCATA
GGCCATTTTTACAAAGCGCGGGCGGAGGGTGCCAGACTGCGGTATAATGGTTCCATCCGGCCCAGGGGCG
TAGTTACCCTCACAGATTTGCATTTCCCACGCTTTGAGTTCAGATGGGGGGATCATGTCTACCTGCGGGG
CGATGAAGAAAACGGTTTCCGGGGTAGGGGAGATCAGCTGGGAAGAAAGCAGGTTCCTGAGCAGCTGCGA
CTTACCGCAGCCGGTGGGCCCGTAAATCACACCTATTACCGGGTGCAACTGGTAGTTAAGAGAGCTGCAG
CTGCCGTCATCCCTGAGCAGGGGGGCCACTTCGTTAAGCATGTCCCTGACTCGCATGTTTTCCCTGACCA
AATCCGCCAGAAGGCGCTCGCCGCCCAGCGATAGCAGTTCTTGCAAGGAAGCAAAGTTTTTCAACGGTTT
GAGACCGTCCGCCGTAGGCATGCTTTTGAGCGTTTGACCAAGCAGTTCCAGGCGGTCCCACAGCTCGGTC
ACCTGCTCTACGGCATCTCGATCCAGCATATCTCCTCGTTTCGCGGGTTGGGGCGGCTTTCGCTGTACGG
CAGTAGTCGGTGCTCGTCCAGACGGGCCAGGGTCATGTCTTTCCACGGGCGCAGGGTCCTCGTCAGCGTA
GTCTGGGTCACGGTGAAGGGGTGCGCTCCGGGCTGCGCGCTGGCCAGGGTGCGCTTGAGGCTGGTCCTGC
TGGTGCTGAAGCGCTGCCGGTCTTCGCCCTGCGCGTCGGCCAGGTAGCATTTGACCATGGTGTCATAGTC
CAGCCCCTCCGCGGCGTGGCCCTTGGCGCGCAGCTTGCCCTTGGAGGAGGCGCCGCACGAGGGGCAGTGC
AGACTTTTGAGGGCGTAGAGCTTGGGCGCGAGAAATACCGATTCCGGGGAGTAGGCATCCGCGCCGCAGG
CCCCGCAGACGGTCTCGCATTCCACGAGCCAGGTGAGCTCTGGCCGTTCGGGGTCAAAAACCAGGTTTCC
CCCATGCTTTTTGATGCGTTTCTTACCTCTGGTTTCCATGAGCCGGTGTCCACGCTCGGTGACGAAAAGG
CTGTCCGTGTCCCCGTATACAGACTTGAGAGGGAGTTTAAACGAATTCAATAGCTTGTTGCATGGGCGGC
GATATAAAATGCAAGGTGCTGCTCAAAAAATCAGGCAAAGCCTCGCGCAAAAAAGAAAGCACATCGTAGT
CATGCTCATGCAGATAAAGGCAGGTAAGCTCCGGAACCACCACAGAAAAAGACACCATTTTTCTCTCAAA
CATGTCTGCGGGTTTCTGCATAAACACAAAATAAAATAACAAAAAAACATTTAAACATTAGAAGCCTGTC
TTACAACAGGAAAAACAACCCTTATAAGCATAAGACGGACTACGGCCATGCCGGCGTGACCGTAAAAAAA
CTGGTCACCGTGATTAAAAAGCACCACCGACAGCTCCTCGGTCATGTCCGGAGTCATAATGTAAGACTCG
GTAAACACATCAGGTTGATTCATCGGTCAGTGCTAAAAAGCGACCGAAATAGCCCGGGGGAATACATACC
CGCAGGCGTAGAGACAACATTACAGCCCCCATAGGAGGTATAACAAAATTAATAGGAGAGAAAAACACAT
AAACACCTGAAAAACCCTCCTGCCTAGGCAAAATAGCACCCTCCCGCTCCAGAACAACATACAGCGCTTC
ACAGCGGCAGCCTAACAGTCAGCCTTACCAGTAAAAAAGAAAACCTATTAAAAAAACACCACTCGACACG
GCACCAGCTCAATCAGTCACAGTGTAAAAAAGGGCCAAGTGCAGAGCGAGTATATATAGGACTAAAAAAT
GACGTAACGGTTAAAGTCCACAAAAAACACCCAGAAAACCGCACGCGAACCTACGCCCAGAAACGAAAGC
CAAAAAACCCACAACTTCCTCAAATCGTCACTTCCGTTTTCCCACGTTACGTAACTTCCCATTTTAAGAA
AACTACAATTCCCAACACATACAAGTTACTCCGCCCTAAAACCTACGTCACCCGCCCCGTTCCCACGCCC
CGCGCCACGTCACAAACTCCACCCCCTCATTATCATATTGGCTTCAATCCAAAATAAGGTATATTATTGA
TGATGTTAATTAACATGCATGGATCCATATGCGGTGTGAAATACCGCACAGATGCGTAAGGAGAAAATAC
CGCATCAGGCGCTCTTCCGCTTCCTCGCTCACTGACTCGCTGCGCTCGGTCGTTCGGCTGCGGCGAGCGG
TATCAGCTCACTCAAAGGCGGTAATACGGTTATCCACAGAATCAGGGGATAACGCAGGAAAGAACATGTG
AGCAAAAGGCCAGCAAAAGGCCAGGAACCGTAAAAAGGCCGCGTTGCTGGCGTTTTTCCATAGGCTCCGC
CCCCCTGACGAGCATCACAAAAATCGACGCTCAAGTCAGAGGTGGCGAAACCCGACAGGACTATAAAGAT
ACCAGGCGTTTCCCCCTGGAAGCTCCCTCGTGCGCTCTCCTGTTCCGACCCTGCCGCTTACCGGATACCT
GTCCGCCTTTCTCCCTTCGGGAAGCGTGGCGCTTTCTCATAGCTCACGCTGTAGGTATCTCAGTTCGGTG
TAGGTCGTTCGCTCCAAGCTGGGCTGTGTGCACGAACCCCCCGTTCAGCCCGACCGCTGCGCCTTATCCG
GTAACTATCGTCTTGAGTCCAACCCGGTAAGACACGACTTATCGCCACTGGCAGCAGCCACTGGTAACAG
GATTAGCAGAGCGAGGTATGTAGGCGGTGCTACAGAGTTCTTGAAGTGGTGGCCTAACTACGGCTACACT
AGAAGGACAGTATTTGGTATCTGCGCTCTGCTGAAGCCAGTTACCTTCGGAAAAAGAGTTGGTAGCTCTT
GATCCGGCAAACAAACCACCGCTGGTAGCGGTGGTTTTTTTGTTTGCAAGCAGCAGATTACGCGCAGAAA
AAAAGGATCTCAAGAAGATCCTTTGATCTTTTCTACGGGGTCTGACGCTCAGTGGAACGAAAACTCACGT
TAAGGGATTTTGGTCATGAGATTATCAAAAAGGATCTTCACCTAGATCCTTTTAAATTAAAAATGAAGTT
TTAAATCAATCTAAAGTATATATGAGTAAACTTGGTCTGACAGTTACCAATGCTTAATCAGTGAGGCACC
TATCTCAGCGATCTGTCTATTTCGTTCATCCATAGTTGCCTGACTCCCCGTCGTGTAGATAACTACGATA
CGGGAGGGCTTACCATCTGGCCCCAGTGCTGCAATGATACCGCGAGACCCACGCTCACCGGCTCCAGATT
TATCAGCAATAAACCAGCCAGCCGGAAGGGCCGAGCGCAGAAGTGGTCCTGCAACTTTATCCGCCTCCAT
CCAGTCTATTAATTGTTGCCGGGAAGCTAGAGTAAGTAGTTCGCCAGTTAATAGTTTGCGCAACGTTGTT
GCCATTGCTGCAGCCATGAGATTATCAAAAAGGATCTTCACCTAGATCCTTTTCACGTAGAAAGCCAGTC
CGCAGAAACGGTGCTGACCCCGGATGAATGTCAGCTACTGGGCTATCTGGACAAGGGAAAACGCAAGCGC
AAAGAGAAAGCAGGTAGCTTGCAGTGGGCTTACATGGCGATAGCTAGACTGGGCGGTTTTATGGACAGCA
AGCGAACCGGAATTGCCAGCTGGGGCGCCCTCTGGTAAGGTTGGGAAGCCCTGCAAAGTAAACTGGATGG
CTTTCTTGCCGCCAAGGATCTGATGGCGCAGGGGATCAAGCTCTGATCAAGAGACAGGATGAGGATCGTT
TCGCATGATTGAACAAGATGGATTGCACGCAGGTTCTCCGGCCGCTTGGGTGGAGAGGCTATTCGGCTAT
GACTGGGCACAACAGACAATCGGCTGCTCTGATGCCGCCGTGTTCCGGCTGTCAGCGCAGGGGCGCCCGG
TTCTTTTTGTCAAGACCGACCTGTCCGGTGCCCTGAATGAACTGCAAGACGAGGCAGCGCGGCTATCGTG
GCTGGCCACGACGGGCGTTCCTTGCGCAGCTGTGCTCGACGTTGTCACTGAAGCGGGAAGGGACTGGCTG
CTATTGGGCGAAGTGCCGGGGCAGGATCTCCTGTCATCTCACCTTGCTCCTGCCGAGAAAGTATCCATCA
TGGCTGATGCAATGCGGCGGCTGCATACGCTTGATCCGGCTACCTGCCCATTCGACCACCAAGCGAAACA
TCGCATCGAGCGAGCACGTACTCGGATGGAAGCCGGTCTTGTCGATCAGGATGATCTGGACGAAGAGCAT
CAGGGGCTCGCGCCAGCCGAACTGTTCGCCAGGCTCAAGGCGAGCATGCCCGACGGCGAGGATCTCGTCG
TGACCCATGGCGATGCCTGCTTGCCGAATATCATGGTGGAAAATGGCCGCTTTTCTGGATTCATCGACTG
TGGCCGGCTGGGTGTGGCGGACCGCTATCAGGACATAGCGTTGGCTACCCGTGATATTGCTGAAGAGCTT
GGCGGCGAATGGGCTGACCGCTTCCTCGTGCTTTACGGTATCGCCGCTCCCGATTCGCAGCGCATCGCCT
TCTATCGCCTTCTTGACGAGTTCTTCTGAATTTTGTTAAAATTTTTGTTAAATCAGCTCATTTTTTAACC
AATAGGCCGAAATCGGCAACATCCCTTATAAATCAAAAGAATAGACCGCGATAGGGT
[37 nt withheld, positions 7058-7094]
AAAGAACGTGGACTCCAACGTCAAAGG
[64 nt withheld, positions 7122-7185]
CGGTCGAGGTGCCGTAAAGCT
[56 nt withheld, positions 7207-7262]
G
[95 nt withheld, positions 7264-7358]
GCGCTTAATGCGCCGCTACAGGGCGCGTCCATTCGCCATTCAGGATCGAATTAATTCTTAATTAA
