>Addgene plasmid #58255 | pAdSh.U6.gRNAGFP | addgene partial sequence | sequence record 92119 | EBV-rev 5'-GTGGTTTGTCCAAACTCATC-3'
AGCGGCCGCTCGAGCTCTGTACATGTCCGCGGTCGAATTCGCCCTTTAATGCCAACTTTGTACAAGAAAG
CTGGGTCTAGAAAAAAAGCACCGACTCGGTGCCACTTTTTCAAGTTGATAACGGACTAGCCTTATTTTAA
CTTGCTATTTCTAGCTCTAAAACTGAAGAAGATGGTGCGCTCCGGTGTTTCGTCCTTTCCACAAGATATA
TAAAGCCAAGAAATCGAAATACTTTCAAGTTACGGTAAGCATATGATAGTCCATTTTAAAACATAATTTT
AAAACTGCAAACTACCCAAGAAATTATTACTTTCTACGTCACGTATTTTGTACTAATATCTTTGTGTTTA
CAGTCAAATTAATTCTAATTATCTCTCTAACAGCCTTGTATCGTATATGCAAATATGAAGGAATCATGGG
AAATAGGCCCTCTTCCTGCCCGACCTTGGTACCGGATCCAGTCGACTGAATTGGTTCCTTTAAAGCCTGC
TTTTTTGTACAAAGGGCGAATTCGACGTACGCGTATCGATGGCGCCAGCTGCAGGCGGCCGCCATATGCA
TCCTAGGCCTATTAATATTCCGGAGTATACGTAGCCGGCTAACGTTAACAACCGGTACCAGTATTACGCG
CTATGAGTAACACAAAATTATTCAGATTTCACTTCCTCTTATTCAGTTTTCCCGCGAAAATGGCCAAATC
TTACTCGGTTACGCCCAAATTTACTACAACATCCGCCTAAAACCGCGCGAAAATTGTCACTTCCTGTGTA
CACCGGCGCACACCAAAAA
