>Addgene plasmid #58255 | pAdSh.U6.gRNAGFP | addgene partial sequence | sequence record 92121 | LKO1_5 5'-GACTATCATATGCTTACCGT-3'
TGTGGAAAGGACGAAACACCGGAGCGCACCATCTTCTTCAGTTTTAGAGCTAGAAATAGCAAGTTAAAAT
AAGGCTAGTCCGTTATCAACTTGAAAAAGTGGCACCGAGTCGGTGCTTTTTTTCTAGACCCAGCTTTCTT
GTACAAAGTTGGCATTAAAGGGCGAATTCGACCGCGGACATGTACAGAGCTCGAGCGGCCGCTTCGAGCA
GACATGATAAGATACATTGATGAGTTTGGACAAACCACAACTAGAATGCAGTGAAAAAAATGCTTTATTT
GTGAAATTTGTGATGCTATTGCTTTATTTGTAACCATTATAAGCTGCAATAAACAAGTTAACAACAACAA
TTGCATTCATTTTATGTTTCAGGTTCAGGGGGAGGTGTGGGAGGTTTTTTAAAGCAAGTAAAACCTCTAC
AAATGTGGTAAAATCGATAAGGATCTGGGCGTGGTTAAGGGTGGGAAAGAATATATAAGGTGGGGGTCTT
ATGTAGTTTTGTATCTGTTTTGCAGCAGCCGCCGCCGCCATGAGCACCAACTCGTTTGATGGAAGCATTG
TGAGCTCATATTTGACAACGCGCATGCCCCCATGGGCCGGGGTGCGTCAGAATGTGATGGGCTCCAGCAT
TGATGGTCGCCCCGTCCTGCCCGCAAACTCTACTACCTTGACCTAC
